Addgene plasmid #218249: pCW57-CMV-MAAP-SL01V6
Purpose: 1) Ectopic expression of MAAP protein variant in mammalian cells. 2) Packaging MAAP variant sequence into lentivirus for stable expression in mammalian cells.
Depositing lab: David Schaffer. Depositing organization: University of California, Berkeley. Publication: Evolving membrane-associated accessory protein variants for improved adeno-associated virus production. Schieferecke AJ, Lee H, Chen A, Kilaru V, Krish Williams J, Schaffer DV. Mol Ther. 2024 Feb 7;32(2):340-351. doi: 10.1016/j.ymthe.2023.12.015. Epub 2023 Dec 18. PubMed 38115579.
Backbone
  Vector backbone: pCW57.1
  Vector type: Lentiviral
  Selectable markers: Puromycin
Growth in bacteria
  Bacterial resistance: Ampicillin, 100 μg/mL
  Growth temperature: 37°C
  Growth strain: NEB Stable
  Copy number: Low Copy
Gene/Insert
  Gene/Insert name: Membrane-Associated Accessory Protein Variant SL01V6 driven by CMV promoter (alt name: MAAP-SL01V6)
  Species: Synthetic
  Promoter: CMV
  Cloning method: Restriction Enzyme; 5′ cloning site AgeI (unknown if destroyed); 3′ cloning site BamHI (unknown if destroyed)
Terms and licenses: Academic/Nonprofit Terms; Industry Terms: Not Available to Industry
How to cite: pCW57-CMV-MAAP-SL01V6 was a gift from David Schaffer (Addgene plasmid # 218249 ; http://n2t.net/addgene:218249 ; RRID:Addgene_218249)
