[The description below was written by a language model from this plasmid's Addgene catalogue record and pLannotate feature annotations shown in this document.]
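Description:
pCW57-CMV-MAAP-SL01V6 is a third-generation, self-inactivating HIV-1 lentiviral transfer plasmid built on the pCW57.1 backbone. It serves two purposes: direct transfection for ectopic expression of a membrane-associated accessory protein (MAAP) variant in mammalian cells, and packaging of that sequence into lentivirus to make stably expressing lines. In bacteria it is maintained through a ColE1/pUC-type origin and selected with ampicillin via β-lactamase. The catalogue entry lists it as low copy, even though the annotated origin is of the high-copy type. The viral genome is transcribed from an RSV promoter fused to a truncated 5' LTR. This is followed by the Ψ packaging signal with a gag fragment, the RRE for Rev-dependent nuclear export, and the cPPT/CTS. A WPRE and a ΔU3 3' LTR close the provirus, and an SV40 poly(A) signal and SV40 origin lie just outside it.

The payload is the synthetic variant MAAP-SL01V6, cloned between AgeI and BamHI and driven by the CMV immediate-early enhancer/promoter, so expression is constitutive. The feature table labels the insert region as an AAV2 VP1 fragment. This is expected, because MAAP is encoded in an alternative reading frame overlapping the N-terminal part of the AAV capsid gene. Downstream, a human PGK promoter drives puromycin N-acetyltransferase followed by an rtTA3 coding sequence, a cassette carried over from pCW57.1. No Tet-responsive promoter is annotated, so the transactivator appears to have no target in this construct. Puromycin selects for transduced cells. The associated work concerns evolving MAAP variants to improve adeno-associated virus production, so the plasmid is presumably used to supply this variant in AAV producer cells.
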