Features (pLannotate 1.2.2; 29 found; start..end, strand, type, name):
     41..158     +  misc_feature   cPPT/CTS: central polypurine tract and central termination sequence of HIV-1
    212..591     +  enhancer       CMV enhancer: human cytomegalovirus immediate early enhancer
    592..795     +  promoter       CMV promoter: human cytomegalovirus (CMV) immediate early promoter
    791..824     +  LTR            5' LTR (truncated) (fragment): truncated 5' long terminal repeat (LTR) from HIV-1
    840..858     +  promoter       T7 promoter: promoter for bacteriophage T7 RNA polymerase
    892..1173    +  CDS            VP1 (fragment): CAPSD_AAV2S - Experimental evidence at protein level: Swiss-Prot protein existence level 1. Capsid protein self-assembles to form an icosahedral capsid with a T=1 symmetry, about 22 nm in diameter, and consisting of 60 copies of three size variants of the capsid protein VP1, VP2 and VP3 which differ in their N-terminus. The capsid encapsulates the genomic ssDNA. Binds to host cell heparan sulfate and uses host ITGA5-ITGB1 as coreceptor on the cell surface to provide virion attachment to target cell. This attachment induces virion internalization predominantly through clathrin-dependent endocyt
   1208..1718    +  promoter       hPGK promoter: human phosphoglycerate kinase 1 promoter
   1728..2324    +  CDS            PuroR (fragment): puromycin N-acetyltransferase; pac from Streptomyces; confers resistance to puromycin
   2379..3076    +  CDS            rtTA3 (fragment): reverse tetracycline transactivator 3 activates expression from Tet-responsive promoters in the presence of doxycycline
   3006..3116    +  CDS            VP48: 3 tandem repeats of the minimal activation domain of herpes simplex virus VP16 (Cheng et al., 2013)
   3152..3700    +  misc_feature   WPRE (fragment): woodchuck hepatitis virus posttranscriptional regulatory element
   3726..3797    +  CDS            nef (fragment): NEF_HV1Z2 - Experimental evidence at protein level: Swiss-Prot protein existence level 1. Extracellular Nef protein targets CD4(+) T-lymphocytes for apoptosis by interacting with CXCR4 surface receptors. From Human immunodeficiency virus type 1 group M subtype D (isolate Z2/CDC-Z34) (HIV-1).
   3799..4032    +  LTR            3' LTR (ΔU3): self-inactivating 3' long terminal repeat (LTR) from HIV-1
   4104..4225    +  polyA_signal   SV40 poly(A) signal: SV40 polyadenylation signal
   4265..4400    +  rep_origin     SV40 ori: SV40 origin of replication
   4408..4471    +  promoter       AmpR promoter: bla
   4472..5332    +  CDS            AmpR: β-lactamase; bla; confers resistance to ampicillin, carbenicillin, and related antibiotics
   5503..6091    +  rep_origin     ori: high-copy-number ColE1/pMB1/pBR322/pUC origin of replication
   6274..6366    +  CDS            lacI (fragment): lac repressor; lacI; The lac repressor binds to the lac operator to inhibit transcription in E. coli. This inhibition can be relieved by adding lactose or isopropyl-β-D-thiogalactopyranoside (IPTG).
   6379..6400    +  protein_bind   CAP binding site: CAP binding activates transcription in the presence of cAMP. E. coli catabolite activator protein
   6415..6445    +  promoter       lac promoter: promoter for the E. coli lac operon
   6453..6469    +  protein_bind   lac operator: The lac repressor binds to the lac operator to inhibit transcription in E. coli. This inhibition can be relieved by adding lactose or isopropyl-β-D-thiogalactopyranoside (IPTG). lac repressor encoded by lacI
   6514..6532    +  promoter       T3 promoter: promoter for bacteriophage T3 RNA polymerase
   6560..6786    +  promoter       RSV promoter: Rous sarcoma virus enhancer/promoter
   6787..6967    +  LTR            5' LTR (truncated): truncated 5' long terminal repeat (LTR) from HIV-1
   7014..7139    +  misc_feature   HIV-1 Ψ: packaging signal of human immunodeficiency virus type 1
   7123..7486    +  CDS            HIV-1 gag (fragment): gag protein from human immunodeficiency virus 1; gag
   7632..7865    +  misc_feature   RRE: The Rev response element (RRE) of HIV-1 allows for Rev-dependent mRNA export from the nucleus to the cytoplasm.
   8242..8266    +  CDS            Rev (fragment): human immunodeficiency virus 1 (HIV-1) Rev protein; rev; enhances nuclear export of unspliced and incompletely spliced viral mRNAs
>Addgene plasmid #218249 | pCW57-CMV-MAAP-SL01V6 | addgene full sequence | sequence record 449746 | Addgene NGS Result
AATTCTCGACCTCGAGACAAATGGCAGTATTCATCCACAATTTTAAAAGAAAAGGGGGGATTGGGGGGTA
CAGTGCAGGGGAAAGAATAGTAGACATAATAGCAACAGACATACAAACTAAAGAATTACAAAAACAAATT
ACAAAAATTCAAAATTTTCGGGTTTATTACAGGGACAGCAGAGATCCACTTTGGCCGCGAATCGATGCGT
TGACATTGATTATTGACTAGTTATTAATAGTAATCAATTACGGGGTCATTAGTTCATAGCCCATATATGG
AGTTCCGCGTTACATAACTTACGGTAAATGGCCCGCCTGGCTGACCGCCCAACGACCCCCGCCCATTGAC
GTCAATAATGACGTATGTTCCCATAGTAACGCCAATAGGGACTTTCCATTGACGTCAATGGGTGGAGTAT
TTACGGTAAACTGCCCACTTGGCAGTACATCAAGTGTATCATATGCCAAGTACGCCCCCTATTGACGTCA
ATGACGGTAAATGGCCCGCCTGGCATTATGCCCAGTACATGACCTTATGGGACTTTCCTACTTGGCAGTA
CATCTACGTATTAGTCATCGCTATTACCATGGTGATGCGGTTTTGGCAGTACATCAATGGGCGTGGATAG
CGGTTTGACTCACGGGGATTTCCAAGTCTCCACCCCATTGACGTCAATGGGAGTTTGTTTTGGCACCAAA
ATCAACGGGACTTTCCAAAATGTCGTAACAACTCCGCCCCATTGACGCAAATGGGCGGTAGGCGTGTACG
GTGGGAGGTCTATATAAGCAGAGCTCTCTGGCTAACTAGAGAACCCACTGCTTACTGGCTTATCGAAATT
AATACGACTCACTATAGGGAGACCCAAGCTTGGTACCACCGGTGCCACCATGGAGCCCCGAAACCCAAAG
CCAACCAGCAAAAGCAGGACGACGGCCGGGGTCTGGTGCTTCCTGGCTACAAGTACCTCGGACCCTTCAA
CGGACTCGACAAGGGGGAGCCCGTCAACGCGGCGGATGCAGCGGCCCTCGAGCACGACAAGGCCTACGAC
CAGCAGCTCAAAGCGGGTGACAATCCGTACCTGCGGTATAACCACGCCGACGCCGAGTTTCAGGAGCGTC
TGCAAGAAGATACGTCTTTTGGGGGCAACCTCGGGCGAAAAAGAAGGCAGCTAATAACCTAGGCTGCAGA
CGCGTTGTACAGGATCCGGGGTTGGGGTTGCGCCTTTTCCAAGGCAGCCCTGGGTTTGCGCAGGGACGCG
GCTGCTCTGGGCGTGGTTCCGGGAAACGCAGCGGCGCCGACCCTGGGTCTCGCACATTCTTCACGTCCGT
TCGCAGCGTCACCCGGATCTTCGCCGCTACCCTTGTGGGCCCCCCGGCGACGCTTCCTGCTCCGCCCCTA
AGTCGGGAAGGTTCCTTGCGGTTCGCGGCGTGCCGGACGTGACAAACGGAAGCCGCACGTCTCACTAGTA
CCCTCGCAGACGGACAGCGCCAGGGAGCAATGGCAGCGCGCCGACCGCGATGGGCTGTGGCCAATAGCGG
CTGCTCAGCAGGGCGCGCCGAGAGCAGCGGCCGGGAAGGGGCGGTGCGGGAGGCGGGGTGTGGGGCGGTA
GTGTGGGCCCTGTTCCTGCCCGCGCGGTGTTCCGCATTCTGCAAGCCTCCGGAGCGCACGTCGGCAGTCG
GCTCCCTCGTTGACCGAATCACCGACCTCTCTCCCCAGCAATTCACCATGACCGAGTACAAGCCCACGGT
GCGCCTCGCCACCCGCGACGACGTCCCCAGGGCCGTACGCACCCTCGCCGCCGCGTTCGCCGACTACCCC
GCCACGCGCCACACCGTCGATCCGGACCGCCACATCGAGCGGGTCACCGAGCTGCAAGAACTCTTCCTCA
CGCGCGTCGGGCTCGACATCGGCAAGGTGTGGGTCGCGGACGACGGCGCCGCGGTGGCGGTCTGGACCAC
GCCGGAGAGCGTCGAAGCGGGGGCGGTGTTCGCCGAGATCGGCCCGCGCATGGCCGAGTTGAGCGGTTCC
CGGCTGGCCGCGCAGCAACAGATGGAAGGCCTCCTGGCGCCGCACCGGCCCAAGGAGCCCGCGTGGTTCC
TGGCCACCGTCGGCGTCTCGCCCGACCACCAGGGCAAGGGTCTGGGCAGCGCCGTCGTGCTCCCCGGAGT
GGAGGCGGCCGAGCGCGCCGGGGTGCCCGCCTTCCTGGAGACCTCCGCGCCCCGCAACCTCCCCTTCTAC
GAGCGGCTCGGCTTCACCGTCACCGCCGACGTCGAGGTGCCCGAAGGACCGCGCACCTGGTGCATGACCC
GCAAGCCCGGTGCCGAAGGTAGAGGTTCTCTCCTCACTTGTGGTGATGTTGAAGAAAACCCTGGTCCAAT
GTCTAGACTGGACAAGAGCAAAGTCATAAACGGAGCTCTGGAATTACTCAATGGTGTCGGTATCGAAGGC
CTGACGACAAGGAAACTCGCTCAAAAGCTGGGAGTTGAGCAGCCTACCCTGTACTGGCACGTGAAGAACA
AGCGGGCCCTGCTCGATGCCCTGCCAATCGAGATGCTGGACAGGCATCATACCCACTTCTGCCCCCTGGA
AGGCGAGTCATGGCAAGACTTTCTGCGGAACAACGCCAAGTCATACCGCTGTGCTCTCCTCTCACATCGC
GACGGGGCTAAAGTGCATCTCGGCACCCGCCCAACAGAGAAACAGTACGAAACCCTGGAAAATCAGCTCG
CGTTCCTGTGTCAGCAAGGCTTCTCCCTGGAGAACGCACTGTACGCTCTGTCCGCCGTGGGCCACTTTAC
ACTGGGCTGCGTATTGGAGGAACAGGAGCATCAAGTAGCAAAAGAGGAAAGAGAGACACCTACCACCGAT
TCTATGCCCCCACTTCTGAGACAAGCAATTGAGCTGTTCGACCGGCAGGGAGCCGAACCTGCCTTCCTTT
TCGGCCTGGAACTAATCATATGTGGCCTGGAGAAACAGCTAAAGTGCGAAAGCGGCGGGCCGACCGACGC
CCTTGACGATTTTGACTTAGACATGCTCCCAGCCGATGCCCTTGACGACTTTGACCTTGATATGCTGCCT
GCTGACGCTCTTGACGATTTTGACCTTGACATGCTCCCCGGGTAACTAAGTAAGGATCGATCCAAGATAT
CGTATTCTTAACTATGTTGCTCCTTTTACGCTATGTGGATACGCTGCTTTAATGCCTTTGTATCATGCTA
TTGCTTCCCGTATGGCTTTCATTTTCTCCTCCTTGTATAAATCCTGGTTGCTGTCTCTTTATGAGGAGTT
GTGGCCCGTTGTCAGGCAACGTGGCGTGGTGTGCACTGTGTTTGCTGACGCAACCCCCACTGGTTGGGGC
ATTGCCACCACCTGTCAGCTCCTTTCCGGGACTTTCGCTTTCCCCCTCCCTATTGCCACGGCGGAACTCA
TCGCCGCCTGCCTTGCCCGCTGCTGGACAGGGGCTCGGCTGTTGGGCACTGACAATTCCGTGGTGTTGTC
GGGGAAGCTGACGTCCTTTCCATGGCTGCTCGCCTGTGTTGCCACCTGGATTCTGCGCGGGACGTCCTTC
TGCTACGTCCCTTCGGCCCTCAATCCAGCGGACCTTCCTTCCCGCGGCCTGCTGCCGGCTCTGCGGCCTC
TTCCGCGTCTTCGCCTTCGCCCTCAGACGAGTCGGATCTCCCTTTGGGCCGCCTCCCCGCCTGTTTCGCC
TCGGCGTCCGGACTAGAGGTACCTTTAAGACCAATGACTTACAAGGCAGCTGTAGATCTTAGCCACTTTT
TAAAAGAAAAGGGGGGACTGGAAGGGCTAATTCACTCCCAACGAAGACAAGATCTGCTTTTTGCTTGTAC
TGGGTCTCTCTGGTTAGACCAGATCTGAGCCTGGGAGCTCTCTGGCTAACTAGGGAACCCACTGCTTAAG
CCTCAATAAAGCTTGCCTTGAGTGCTTCAAGTAGTGTGTGCCCGTCTGTTGTGTGACTCTGGTAACTAGA
GATCCCTCAGACCCTTTTAGTCAGTGTGGAAAATCTCTAGCAGTAGTAGTTCATGTCATCTTATTATTCA
GTATTTATAACTTGCAAAGAAATGAATATCAGAGAGTGAGAGGAACTTGTTTATTGCAGCTTATAATGGT
TACAAATAAAGCAATAGCATCACAAATTTCACAAATAAAGCATTTTTTTCACTGCATTCTAGTTGTGGTT
TGTCCAAACTCATCAATGTATCTTATCATGTCTGGCTCTAGCTATCCCGCCCCTAACTCCGCCCATCCCG
CCCCTAACTCCGCCCAGTTCCGCCCATTCTCCGCCCCATGGCTGACTAATTTTTTTTATTTATGCAGAGG
CCGAGGCCGCCTCGGCCTCTGAGCTATTCCAGAAGTAGTGAGGAGGCTTTTTTGGAGGCCTTTCAAATAT
GTATCCGCTCATGAGACAATAACCCTGATAAATGCTTCAATAATATTGAAAAAGGAAGAGTATGAGTATT
CAACATTTCCGTGTCGCCCTTATTCCCTTTTTTGCGGCATTTTGCCTTCCTGTTTTTGCTCACCCAGAAA
CGCTGGTGAAAGTAAAAGATGCTGAAGATCAGTTGGGTGCACGAGTGGGTTACATCGAACTGGATCTCAA
CAGCGGTAAGATCCTTGAGAGTTTTCGCCCCGAAGAACGTTTTCCAATGATGAGCACTTTTAAAGTTCTG
CTATGTGGCGCGGTATTATCCCGTATTGACGCCGGGCAAGAGCAACTCGGTCGCCGCATACACTATTCTC
AGAATGACTTGGTTGAGTACTCACCAGTCACAGAAAAGCATCTTACGGATGGCATGACAGTAAGAGAATT
ATGCAGTGCTGCCATAACCATGAGTGATAACACTGCGGCCAACTTACTTCTGACAACGATCGGAGGACCG
AAGGAGCTAACCGCTTTTTTGCACAACATGGGGGATCATGTAACTCGCCTTGATCGTTGGGAACCGGAGC
TGAATGAAGCCATACCAAACGACGAGCGTGACACCACGATGCCTGTAGCAATGGCAACAACGTTGCGCAA
ACTATTAACTGGCGAACTACTTACTCTAGCTTCCCGGCAACAATTAATAGACTGGATGGAGGCGGATAAA
GTTGCAGGACCACTTCTGCGCTCGGCCCTTCCGGCTGGCTGGTTTATTGCTGATAAATCTGGAGCCGGTG
AGCGTGGGTCTCGCGGTATCATTGCAGCACTGGGGCCAGATGGTAAGCCCTCCCGTATCGTAGTTATCTA
CACGACGGGGAGTCAGGCAACTATGGATGAACGAAATAGACAGATCGCTGAGATAGGTGCCTCACTGATT
AAGCATTGGTAACTGTCAGACCAAGTTTACTCATATATACTTTAGATTGATTTAAAACTTCATTTTTAAT
TTAAAAGGATCTAGGTGAAGATCCTTTTTGATAATCTCATGACCAAAATCCCTTAACGTGAGTTTTCGTT
CCACTGAGCGTCAGACCCCGTAGAAAAGATCAAAGGATCTTCTTGAGATCCTTTTTTTCTGCGCGTAATC
TGCTGCTTGCAAACAAAAAAACCACCGCTACCAGCGGTGGTTTGTTTGCCGGATCAAGAGCTACCAACTC
TTTTTCCGAAGGTAACTGGCTTCAGCAGAGCGCAGATACCAAATACTGTTCTTCTAGTGTAGCCGTAGTT
AGGCCACCACTTCAAGAACTCTGTAGCACCGCCTACATACCTCGCTCTGCTAATCCTGTTACCAGTGGCT
GCTGCCAGTGGCGATAAGTCGTGTCTTACCGGGTTGGACTCAAGACGATAGTTACCGGATAAGGCGCAGC
GGTCGGGCTGAACGGGGGGTTCGTGCACACAGCCCAGCTTGGAGCGAACGACCTACACCGAACTGAGATA
CCTACAGCGTGAGCTATGAGAAAGCGCCACGCTTCCCGAAGGGAGAAAGGCGGACAGGTATCCGGTAAGC
GGCAGGGTCGGAACAGGAGAGCGCACGAGGGAGCTTCCAGGGGGAAACGCCTGGTATCTTTATAGTCCTG
TCGGGTTTCGCCACCTCTGACTTGAGCGTCGATTTTTGTGATGCTCGTCAGGGGGGCGGAGCCTATGGAA
AAACGCCAGCAACGCGGCCTTTTTACGGTTCCTGGCCTTTTGCTGGCCTTTTGCTCACATGTTCTTTCCT
GCGTTATCCCCTGATTCTGTGGATAACCGTATTACCGCCTTTGAGTGAGCTGATACCGCTCGCCGCAGCC
GAACGACCGAGCGCAGCGAGTCAGTGAGCGAGGAAGCGGAAGAGCGCCCAATACGCAAACCGCCTCTCCC
CGCGCGTTGGCCGATTCATTAATGCAGCTGGCACGACAGGTTTCCCGACTGGAAAGCGGGCAGTGAGCGC
AACGCAATTAATGTGAGTTAGCTCACTCATTAGGCACCCCAGGCTTTACACTTTATGCTTCCGGCTCGTA
TGTTGTGTGGAATTGTGAGCGGATAACAATTTCACACAGGAAACAGCTATGACCATGATTACGCCAAGCG
CGCAATTAACCCTCACTAAAGGGAACAAAAGCTGGAGCTGCAAGCTTAATGTAGTCTTATGCAATACTCT
TGTAGTCTTGCAACATGGTAACGATGAGTTAGCAACATGCCTTACAAGGAGAGAAAAAGCACCGTGCATG
CCGATTGGTGGAAGTAAGGTGGTACGATCGTGCCTTATTAGGAAGGCAACAGACGGGTCTGACATGGATT
GGACGAACCACTGAATTGCCGCATTGCAGAGATATTGTATTTAAGTGCCTAGCTCGATACATAAACGGGT
CTCTCTGGTTAGACCAGATCTGAGCCTGGGAGCTCTCTGGCTAACTAGGGAACCCACTGCTTAAGCCTCA
ATAAAGCTTGCCTTGAGTGCTTCAAGTAGTGTGTGCCCGTCTGTTGTGTGACTCTGGTAACTAGAGATCC
CTCAGACCCTTTTAGTCAGTGTGGAAAATCTCTAGCAGTGGCGCCCGAACAGGGACTTGAAAGCGAAAGG
GAAACCAGAGGAGCTCTCTCGACGCAGGACTCGGCTTGCTGAAGCGCGCACGGCAAGAGGCGAGGGGCGG
CGACTGGTGAGTACGCCAAAAATTTTGACTAGCGGAGGCTAGAAGGAGAGAGATGGGTGCGAGAGCGTCA
GTATTAAGCGGGGGAGAATTAGATCGCGATGGGAAAAAATTCGGTTAAGGCCAGGGGGAAAGAAAAAATA
TAAATTAAAACATATAGTATGGGCAAGCAGGGAGCTAGAACGATTCGCAGTTAATCCTGGCCTGTTAGAA
ACATCAGAAGGCTGTAGACAAATACTGGGACAGCTACAACCATCCCTTCAGACAGGATCAGAAGAACTTA
GATCATTATATAATACAGTAGCAACCCTCTATTGTGTGCATCAAAGGATAGAGATAAAAGACACCAAGGA
AGCTTTAGACAAGATAGAGGAAGAGCAAAACAAAAGTAAGACCACCGCACAGCAAGCGGCCGCTGATCTT
CAGACCTGGAGGAGGAGATATGAGGGACAATTGGAGAAGTGAATTATATAAATATAAAGTAGTAAAAATT
GAACCATTAGGAGTAGCACCCACCAAGGCAAAGAGAAGAGTGGTGCAGAGAGAAAAAAGAGCAGTGGGAA
TAGGAGCTTTGTTCCTTGGGTTCTTGGGAGCAGCAGGAAGCACTATGGGCGCAGCGTCAATGACGCTGAC
GGTACAGGCCAGACAATTATTGTCTGGTATAGTGCAGCAGCAGAACAATTTGCTGAGGGCTATTGAGGCG
CAACAGCATCTGTTGCAACTCACAGTCTGGGGCATCAAGCAGCTCCAGGCAAGAATCCTGGCTGTGGAAA
GATACCTAAAGGATCAACAGCTCCTGGGGATTTGGGGTTGCTCTGGAAAACTCATTTGCACCACTGCTGT
GCCTTGGAATGCTAGTTGGAGTAATAAATCTCTGGAACAGATTTGGAATCACACGACCTGGATGGAGTGG
GACAGAGAAATTAACAATTACACAAGCTTAATACACTCCTTAATTGAAGAATCGCAAAACCAGCAAGAAA
AGAATGAACAAGAATTATTGGAATTAGATAAATGGGCAAGTTTGTGGAATTGGTTTAACATAACAAATTG
GCTGTGGTATATAAAATTATTCATAATGATAGTAGGAGGCTTGGTAGGTTTAAGAATAGTTTTTGCTGTA
CTTTCTATAGTGAATAGAGTTAGGCAGGGATATTCACCATTATCGTTTCAGACCCACCTCCCAACCCCGA
GGGGAC
